>Addgene plasmid #34705 | Human_TFAM_NoMTS_pET28 | depositor full sequence | sequence record 41730 | Human_TFAM_NoMTS_pET28 sequence 5953 bps
TGGCGAATGGG
[124 nt withheld, positions 12-135]
C
[91 nt withheld, positions 137-227]
A
[49 nt withheld, positions 229-277]
CCTTTGACGTTGGAGTCCACGTTCTTT
[37 nt withheld, positions 305-341]
ACCCTATCTCGGTCTATTCTTTTGATTTATAAGGGATTTTGCCGATTTCGGCCTATTGGTTAAAAAATGA
GCTGATTTAACAAAAATTTAACGCGAATTTTAACAAAATATTAACGTTTACAATTTCAGGTGGCACTTTT
CGGGGAAATGTGCGCGGAACCCCTATTTGTTTATTTTTCTAAATACATTCAAATATGTATCCGCTCATGA
ATTAATTCTTAGAAAAACTCATCGAGCATCAAATGAAACTGCAATTTATTCATATCAGGATTATCAATAC
CATATTTTTGAAAAAGCCGTTTCTGTAATGAAGGAGAAAACTCACCGAGGCAGTTCCATAGGATGGCAAG
ATCCTGGTATCGGTCTGCGATTCCGACTCGTCCAACATCAATACAACCTATTAATTTCCCCTCGTCAAAA
ATAAGGTTATCAAGTGAGAAATCACCATGAGTGACGACTGAATCCGGTGAGAATGGCAAAAGTTTATGCA
TTTCTTTCCAGACTTGTTCAACAGGCCAGCCATTACGCTCGTCATCAAAATCACTCGCATCAACCAAACC
GTTATTCATTCGTGATTGCGCCTGAGCGAGACGAAATACGCGATCGCTGTTAAAAGGACAATTACAAACA
GGAATCGAATGCAACCGGCGCAGGAACACTGCCAGCGCATCAACAATATTTTCACCTGAATCAGGATATT
CTTCTAATACCTGGAATGCTGTTTTCCCGGGGATCGCAGTGGTGAGTAACCATGCATCATCAGGAGTACG
GATAAAATGCTTGATGGTCGGAAGAGGCATAAATTCCGTCAGCCAGTTTAGTCTGACCATCTCATCTGTA
ACATCATTGGCAACGCTACCTTTGCCATGTTTCAGAAACAACTCTGGCGCATCGGGCTTCCCATACAATC
GATAGATTGTCGCACCTGATTGCCCGACATTATCGCGAGCCCATTTATACCCATATAAATCAGCATCCAT
GTTGGAATTTAATCGCGGCCTAGAGCAAGACGTTTCCCGTTGAATATGGCTCATAACACCCCTTGTATTA
CTGTTTATGTAAGCAGACAGTTTTATTGTTCATGACCAAAATCCCTTAACGTGAGTTTTCGTTCCACTGA
GCGTCAGACCCCGTAGAAAAGATCAAAGGATCTTCTTGAGATCCTTTTTTTCTGCGCGTAATCTGCTGCT
TGCAAACAAAAAAACCACCGCTACCAGCGGTGGTTTGTTTGCCGGATCAAGAGCTACCAACTCTTTTTCC
GAAGGTAACTGGCTTCAGCAGAGCGCAGATACCAAATACTGTCCTTCTAGTGTAGCCGTAGTTAGGCCAC
CACTTCAAGAACTCTGTAGCACCGCCTACATACCTCGCTCTGCTAATCCTGTTACCAGTGGCTGCTGCCA
GTGGCGATAAGTCGTGTCTTACCGGGTTGGACTCAAGACGATAGTTACCGGATAAGGCGCAGCGGTCGGG
CTGAACGGGGGGTTCGTGCACACAGCCCAGCTTGGAGCGAACGACCTACACCGAACTGAGATACCTACAG
CGTGAGCTATGAGAAAGCGCCACGCTTCCCGAAGGGAGAAAGGCGGACAGGTATCCGGTAAGCGGCAGGG
TCGGAACAGGAGAGCGCACGAGGGAGCTTCCAGGGGGAAACGCCTGGTATCTTTATAGTCCTGTCGGGTT
TCGCCACCTCTGACTTGAGCGTCGATTTTTGTGATGCTCGTCAGGGGGGCGGAGCCTATGGAAAAACGCC
AGCAACGCGGCCTTTTTACGGTTCCTGGCCTTTTGCTGGCCTTTTGCTCACATGTTCTTTCCTGCGTTAT
CCCCTGATTCTGTGGATAACCGTATTACCGCCTTTGAGTGAGCTGATACCGCTCGCCGCAGCCGAACGAC
CGAGCGCAGCGAGTCAGTGAGCGAGGAAGCGGAAGAGCGCCTGATGCGGTATTTTCTCCTTACGCATCTG
TGCGGTATTTCACACCGCATATATGGTGCACTCTCAGTACAATCTGCTCTGATGCCGCATAGTTAAGCCA
GTATACACTCCGCTATCGCTACGTGACTGGGTCATGGCTGCGCCCCGACACCCGCCAACACCCGCTGACG
CGCCCTGACGGGCTTGTCTGCTCCCGGCATCCGCTTACAGACAAGCTGTGACCGTCTCCGGGAGCTGCAT
GTGTCAGAGGTTTTCACCGTCATCACCGAAACGCGCGAGGCAGCTGCGGTAAAGCTCATCAGCGTGGTCG
TGAAGCGATTCACAGATGTCTGCCTGTTCATCCGCGTCCAGCTCGTTGAGTTTCTCCAGAAGCGTTAATG
TCTGGCTTCTGATAAAGCGGGCCATGTTAAGGGCGGTTTTTTCCTGTTTGGTCACTGATGCCTCCGTGTA
AGGGGGATTTCTGTTCATGGGGGTAATGATACCGATGAAACGAGAGAGGATGCTCACGATACGGGTTACT
GATGATGAACATGCCCGGTTACTGGAACGTTGTGAGGGTAAACAACTGGCGGTATGGATGCGGCGGGACC
AGAGAAAAATCACTCAGGGTCAATGCCAGCGCTTCGTTAATACAGATGTAGGTGTTCCACAGGGTAGCCA
GCAGCATCCTGCGATGCAGATCCGGAACATAATGGTGCAGGGCGCTGACTTCCGCGTTTCCAGACTTTAC
GAAACACGGAAACCGAAGACCATTCATGTTGTTGCTCAGGTCGCAGACGTTTTGCAGCAGCAGTCGCTTC
ACGTTCGCTCGCGTATCGGTGATTCATTCTGCTAACCAGTAAGGCAACCCCGCCAGCCTAGCCGGGTCCT
CAACGACAGGAGCACGATCATGCGCACCCGTGGGGCCGCCATGCCGGCGATAATGGCCTGCTTCTCGCCG
AAACGTTTGGTGGCGGGACCAGTGACGAAGGCTTGAGCGAGGGCGTGCAAGATTCCGAATACCGCAAGCG
ACAGGCCGATCATCGTCGCGCTCCAGCGAAAGCGGTCCTCGCCGAAAATGACCCAGAGCGCTGCCGGCAC
CTGTCCTACGAGTTGCATGATAAAGAAGACAGTCATAAGTGCGGCGACGATAGTCATGCCCCGCGCCCAC
CGGAAGGAGCTGACTGGGTTGAAGGCTCTCAAGGGCATCGGTCGAGATCCCGGTGCCTAATGAGTGAGCT
AACTTACATTAATTGCGTTGCGCTCACTGCCCGCTTTCCAGTCGGGAAACCTGTCGTGCCAGCTGCATTA
ATGAATCGGCCAACGCGCGGGGAGAGGCGGTTTGCGTATTGGGCGCCAGGGTGGTTTTTCTTTTCACCAG
TGAGACGGGCAACAGCTGATTGCCCTTCACCGCCTGGCCCTGAGAGAGTTGCAGCAAGCGGTCCACGCTG
GTTTGCCCCAGCAGGCGAAAATCCTGTTTGATGGTGGTTAACGGCGGGATATAACATGAGCTGTCTTCGG
TATCGTCGTATCCCACTACCGAGATATCCGCACCAACGCGCAGCCCGGACTCGGTAATGGCGCGCATTGC
GCCCAGCGCCATCTGATCGTTGGCAACCAGCATCGCAGTGGGAACGATGCCCTCATTCAGCATTTGCATG
GTTTGTTGAAAACCGGACATGGCACTCCAGTCGCCTTCCCGTTCCGCTATCGGCTGAATTTGATTGCGAG
TGAGATATTTATGCCAGCCAGCCAGACGCAGACGCGCCGAGACAGAACTTAATGGGCCCGCTAACAGCGC
GATTTGCTGGTGACCCAATGCGACCAGATGCTCCACGCCCAGTCGCGTACCGTCTTCATGGGAGAAAATA
ATACTGTTGATGGGTGTCTGGTCAGAGACATCAAGAAATAACGCCGGAACATTAGTGCAGGCAGCTTCCA
CAGCAATGGCATCCTGGTCATCCAGCGGATAGTTAATGATCAGCCCACTGACGCGTTGCGCGAGAAGATT
GTGCACCGCCGCTTTACAGGCTTCGACGCCGCTTCGTTCTACCATCGACACCACCACGCTGGCACCCAGT
TGATCGGCGCGAGATTTAATCGCCGCGACAATTTGCGACGGCGCGTGCAGGGCCAGACTGGAGGTGGCAA
CGCCAATCAGCAACGACTGTTTGCCCGCCAGTTGTTGTGCCACGCGGTTGGGAATGTAATTCAGCTCCGC
CATCGCCGCTTCCACTTTTTCCCGCGTTTTCGCAGAAACGTGGCTGGCCTGGTTCACCACGCGGGAAACG
GTCTGATAAGAGACACCGGCATACTCTGCGACATCGTATAACGTTACTGGTTTCACATTCACCACCCTGA
ATTGACTCTCTTCCGGGCGCTATCATGCCATACCGCGAAAGGTTTTGCGCCATTCGATGGTGTCCGGGAT
CTCGACGCTCTCCCTTATGCGACTCCTGCATTAGGAAGCAGCCCAGTAGTAGGTTGAGGCCGTTGAGCAC
CGCCGCCGCAAGGAATGGTGCATGCAAGGAGATGGCGCCCAACAGTCCCCCGGCCACGGGGCCTGCCACC
ATACCCACGCCGAAACAAGCGCTCATGAGCCCGAAGTGGCGAGCCCGATCTTCCCCATCGGTGATGTCGG
CGATATAGGCGCCAGCAACCGCACCTGTGGCGCCGGTGATGCCGGCCACGATGCGTCCGGCGTAGAGGAT
CGAGATCTCGATCCCGCGAAATTAATACGACTCACTATAGGGGAATTGTGAGCGGATAACAATTCCCCTC
TAGAAATAATTTTGTTTAACTTTAAGAAGGAGATATACCATGGGCAGCAGCCATCATCATCATCATCACA
GCAGCGGCCTGGTGCCGCGCGGCAGCCATATGGCTAGCATGACTGGTGGACAGCAAATGGGTCGCGGATC
CATGTCATCTGTCTTGGCAAGTTGTCCAAAGAAACCTGTAAGTTCTTACCTTCGATTTTCTAAAGAACAA
CTACCCATATTTAAAGCTCAGAACCCAGATGCAAAAACTACAGAACTAATTAGAAGAATTGCCCAGCGTT
GGAGGGAACTTCCTGATTCAAAGAAAAAAATATATCAAGATGCTTATAGGGCGGAGTGGCAGGTATATAA
AGAAGAGATAAGCAGATTTAAAGAACAGCTAACTCCAAGTCAGATTATGTCTTTGGAAAAAGAAATCATG
GACAAACATTTAAAAAGGAAAGCTATGACAAAAAAAAAAGAGTTAACACTGCTTGGAAAACCAAAAAGAC
CTCGTTCAGCTTATAACGTTTATGTAGCTGAAAGATTCCAAGAAGCTAAGGGTGATTCACCGCAGGAAAA
GCTGAAGACTGTAAAGGAAAACTGGAAAAATCTGTCTGACTCTGAAAAGGAATTATATATTCAGCATGCT
AAAGAGGACGAAACTCGTTATCATAATGAAATGAAGTCTTGGGAAGAACAAATGATTGAAGTTGGACGAA
AGGATCTTCTACGTCGCACAATAAAGAAACAACGAAAATATGGTGCTGAGGAGTGTTAACTCGAGCACCA
CCACCACCACCACTGAGATCCGGCTGCTAACAAAGCCCGAAAGGAAGCTGAGTTGGCTGCTGCCACCGCT
GAGCAATAACTAGCATAACCCCTTGGGGCCTCTAAACGGGTCTTGAGGGGTTTTTTGCTGAAAGGAGGAA
CTATATCCGGAT
Features (pLannotate 1.2.2; 22 found; start..end, strand, type, name):
     12..467     +  rep_origin     f1 ori (sequence partly withheld): f1 bacteriophage origin of replication; arrow indicates direction of (+) strand synthesis
    494..551     +  promoter       AmpR promoter (fragment): bla
    560..1375    -  CDS            KanR: aminoglycoside phosphotransferase; aph(3')-Ia; confers resistance to kanamycin in bacteria or G418 (Geneticin®) in eukaryotes
   1497..2085    +  rep_origin     ori: high-copy-number ColE1/pMB1/pBR322/pUC origin of replication
   2271..2413    -  misc_feature   bom: basis of mobility region from pBR322
   2515..2706    -  CDS            rop: Rop protein, which maintains plasmids at low copy number; rop
   2723..3103    +  CDS            YPB1_ECOLX: Protein predicted: Swiss-Prot protein existence level 4. From Escherichia coli.
   3175..3466    -  CDS            TcR (fragment): tetracycline efflux protein; tet; confers resistance to tetracycline
   3481..3502    -  protein_bind   CAP binding site: CAP binding activates transcription in the presence of cAMP. E. coli catabolite activator protein
   3515..4597    -  CDS            lacI: lac repressor; lacI; The lac repressor binds to the lac operator to inhibit transcription in E. coli. This inhibition can be relieved by adding lactose or isopropyl-β-D-thiogalactopyranoside (IPTG).
   4598..4675    -  promoter       lacI promoter: lacI
   4683..4962    -  CDS            TcR (fragment): tetracycline efflux protein; tet; confers resistance to tetracycline
   4984..5002    +  promoter       T7 promoter: promoter for bacteriophage T7 RNA polymerase
   5003..5027    +  protein_bind   lac operator: The lac repressor binds to the lac operator to inhibit transcription in E. coli. This inhibition can be relieved by adding lactose or isopropyl-β-D-thiogalactopyranoside (IPTG). lac repressor encoded by lacI
   5042..5064    +  RBS            RBS: efficient ribosome binding site from bacteriophage T7 gene 10 (Olins and Rangwala, 1989)
   5083..5099    +  CDS            capTEV™ (fragment): composite tag for in vivo biotinylation, TEV protease cleavage, and 6xHis tagging
   5110..5127    +  CDS            thrombin site: thrombin recognition and cleavage site
   5131..5163    +  CDS            T7 tag (gene 10 leader): leader peptide from bacteriophage T7 gene 10 promotes efficient translation in E. coli
   5176..5787    +  CDS            TFAM (fragment): TFAM_HUMAN - Also known as TCF6, TCF6L2. Experimental evidence at protein level: Swiss-Prot protein existence level 1. Binds to the mitochondrial light strand promoter and functions in mitochondrial transcription regulation (PubMed:29445193, PubMed:32183942). Component of the mitochondrial transcription initiation complex, composed at least of TFB2M, TFAM and POLRMT that is required for basal transcription of mitochondrial DNA (PubMed:29149603). In this complex, TFAM recruits POLRMT to a specific promoter whereas TFB2M induces structural changes in POLRMT to enable promoter opening and trappin
   5797..5814    +  CDS            9xHis (fragment): 9xHis affinity tag
   5824..5873    +  CDS            SET1 (fragment): solubility-enhancement tag derived from T7 phage gene 10B
   5881..5928    +  terminator     T7 terminator: transcription terminator for bacteriophage T7 RNA polymerase
