[The description below was written by a language model from this plasmid's Addgene catalogue record and pLannotate feature annotations shown in this document.]
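Description:
Human_TFAM_NoMTS_pET28 is a bacterial expression plasmid built on the Novagen pET28a backbone for producing recombinant human mitochondrial transcription factor A (TFAM) in E. coli. It is propagated through a ColE1/pBR322-type origin, with the neighbouring bom and rop elements retained from pBR322. The catalogue lists it as high copy, although rop normally moderates copy number. Selection is by kanamycin through the aph(3')-Ia resistance gene, and an f1 origin is also present. Short hits annotated as tetracycline-resistance fragments and an AmpR promoter fragment appear to be backbone remnants rather than functional markers.

The 612 bp insert, cloned between BamHI and XhoI, encodes TFAM residues 43–246. This is the mature protein as it exists after removal of the N-terminal mitochondrial targeting sequence (residues 1–42), so the product corresponds to the processed form without needing mitochondrial import. Expression is driven by a T7 promoter fused to a lac operator, followed by the T7 gene 10 ribosome binding site and ended by the T7 terminator. The plasmid-borne lacI gene supplies repressor, so transcription depends on a host providing T7 RNA polymerase and is inducible with IPTG. Upstream of TFAM, the backbone contributes an N-terminal 6xHis tag (picked up in the annotation as a short composite-tag fragment), a thrombin cleavage site and the T7 tag leader, allowing affinity purification and optional tag removal. A His-coding stretch also lies just downstream of the insert, but the record does not say whether it is translated or preceded by a stop codon. The associated publication concerns how TFAM bends mitochondrial DNA, which fits use of this plasmid to make purified protein for structural and biochemical studies.
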