Addgene plasmid #34705: Human_TFAM_NoMTS_pET28
Depositing lab: David Chan. Depositing organization: California Institute of Technology. Publication: The mitochondrial transcription and packaging factor Tfam imposes a U-turn on mitochondrial DNA. Ngo HB, Kaiser JT, Chan DC. Nat Struct Mol Biol. 2011 Oct 30;18(11):1290-6. doi: 10.1038/nsmb.2159. PubMed 22037171.
Backbone
  Vector backbone: pET28a
  Backbone manufacturer: Novagen
  Backbone size w/o insert (bp): 5369
  Vector type: Bacterial Expression
Growth in bacteria
  Bacterial resistance: Kanamycin, 50 μg/mL
  Growth temperature: 37°C
  Growth strain: DH5alpha
  Copy number: High Copy
Gene/Insert
  Gene/Insert name: TFAM
  Species: H. sapiens (human)
  Insert size (bp): 612
  Mutation: Encodes residues 43–246, corresponding to full-length TFAM after cleavage of the N-terminal mitochondrial leader sequence (residues 1–42)
  Entrez Gene: TFAM (a.k.a. MTDPS15, MTTF1, MTTFA, TCF6, TCF6L1, TCF6L2, TCF6L3)
  Promoter: T7
  Tag / fusion protein: 6XHis (N terminal on backbone)
  Cloning method: Restriction Enzyme; 5′ cloning site BamHI (unknown if destroyed); 3′ cloning site XhoI (unknown if destroyed)
  Sequencing primers: 5′ T7; 3′ T7-term
Terms and licenses: Academic/Nonprofit Terms; Industry Terms: Not Available to Industry
How to cite: Human_TFAM_NoMTS_pET28 was a gift from David Chan (Addgene plasmid # 34705 ; http://n2t.net/addgene:34705 ; RRID:Addgene_34705)
