>Addgene plasmid #34705 | Human_TFAM_NoMTS_pET28 | addgene partial sequence | sequence record 43125 | pBRrevBam 5'-GGTGATGTCGGCGATATAGG-3'
GCCACGATGCGTCCGGCGTAGAGGANCGAGATCTCGATCCCGCGAAATTAATACGACTCACTATAGGGGA
ATTGTGAGCGGATAACAATTCCCCTCTAGAAATAATTTTGTTTAACTTTAAGAAGGAGATATACCATGGG
CAGCAGCCATCATCATCATCATCACAGCAGCGGCCTGGTGCCGCGCGGCAGCCATATGGCTAGCATGACT
GGTGGACAGCAAATGGGTCGCGGATCCATGTCATCTGTCTTGGCAAGTTGTCCAAAGAAACCTGTAAGTT
CTTACCTTCGATTTTCTAAAGAACAACTACCCATATTTAAAGCTCAGAACCCAGATGCAAAAACTACAGA
ACTAATTAGAAGAATTGCCCAGCGTTGGAGGGAACTTCCTGATTCAAAGAAAAAAATATATCAAGATGCT
TATAGGGCGGAGTGGCAGGTATATAAAGAAGAGATAAGCAGATTTAAAGAACAGCTAACTCCAAGTCAGA
TTATGTCTTTGGAAAAAGAAATCATGGACAAACATTTAAAAAGGAAAGCTATGACAAAAAAAAAAGAGTT
AACACTGCTTGGAAAACCAAAAAGACCTCGTTCAGCTTATAACGTTTATGTAGCTGAAAGATTCCAAGAA
GCTAAGGGTGATTCACCGCAGGAAAAGCTGAAGACTGTAAAGGAAAACTGGAAAAATCTGTCTGACTCTG
AAAAGGAATTATATATTCAGCATGCTAAAGAGGACGAAACTCGTTATCATAATGAAATGAAGTCTTGGGA
AGAACAAATGATTGAAGTTGGACGAAAGGATCTTCTACGTCGCACAATAAAGAAACAACGAAAATATGGT
GCTGAGGAGTGT
